LOCUS       Exported 8323 bp ds-DNA circular SYN 12-MAY-2021
DEFINITION  3rd generation lentiviral gRNA plasmid targeting human CHEK2.
ACCESSION   .
VERSION     .
KEYWORDS    CHEK2 gRNA (BRDN0001145828)
SOURCE      synthetic DNA construct
  ORGANISM  synthetic DNA construct
REFERENCE   1 (bases 1 to 8323)
  AUTHORS   Doench JG, Fusi N, Sullender M, Hegde M, Vaimberg EW, Donovan KF,
            Smith I, Tothova Z, Wilen C, Orchard R, Virgin HW, Listgarten J,
            Root DE
  TITLE     Optimized sgRNA design to maximize activity and minimize off-target
            effects of CRISPR-Cas9.
  JOURNAL   Nat Biotechnol. 2016 Jan 18. doi: 10.1038/nbt.3437.
  PUBMED    26780180
REFERENCE   2 (bases 1 to 8323)
  AUTHORS   .
  TITLE     Direct Submission
  JOURNAL   Exported May 12, 2021 from SnapGene Server 1.1.58
            http://www.snapgene.com
FEATURES             Location/Qualifiers
     source          1..8323
                     /organism="synthetic DNA construct"
                     /mol_type="other DNA"
     promoter        87..1265
                     /label=EF-1-alpha promoter
                     /note="strong constitutive promoter for human elongation
                     factor EF-1-alpha"
     intron          318..1256
                     /label=EF-1-alpha intron A
                     /note="intron upstream of the start codon of human
                     EF-1-alpha"
     primer_bind     1213..1233
                     /label=EF1a-F
                     /note="Human elongation factor-1a promoter, forward primer"
     CDS             1278..1877
                     /codon_start=1
                     /gene="pac from Streptomyces alboniger"
                     /product="puromycin N-acetyltransferase"
                     /label=PuroR
                     /note="confers resistance to puromycin"
                     /translation="MTEYKPTVRLATRDDVPRAVRTLAAAFADYPATRHTVDPDRHIER
                     VTELQELFLTRVGLDIGKVWVADDGAAVAVWTTPESVEAGAVFAEIGPRMAELSGSRLA
                     AQQQMEGLLAPHRPKEPAWFLATVGVSPDHQGKGLGSAVVLPGVEAAERAGVPAFLETS
                     APRNLPFYERLGFTVTADVEVPEGPRTWCMTRKPGA"
     primer_bind     complement(1278..1297)
                     /label=Puro-R
                     /note="Puromycin resistance gene, reverse primer. Also
                     called puro-variant-R"
     primer_bind     1774..1794
                     /label=Puro-F
                     /note="Puromycin resistance gene, forward primer"
     misc_feature    1893..2481
                     /label=WPRE
                     /note="woodchuck hepatitis virus posttranscriptional
                     regulatory element"
     primer_bind     complement(1946..1966)
                     /label=WPRE-R
                     /note="WPRE, reverse primer"
     CDS             complement(2364..2375)
                     /codon_start=1
                     /product="Factor Xa recognition and cleavage site"
                     /label=Factor Xa site
                     /translation="IEGR"
     LTR             2553..2786
                     /label=3' LTR (Delta-U3)
                     /note="self-inactivating 3' long terminal repeat (LTR) from
                     HIV-1"
     polyA_signal    2864..2985
                     /label=SV40 poly(A) signal
                     /note="SV40 polyadenylation signal"
     primer_bind     complement(2901..2920)
                     /label=SV40pA-R
                     /note="SV40 polyA, reverse primer"
     primer_bind     2955..2974
                     /label=EBV-rev
                     /note="SV40 polyA terminator, reverse primer"
     rep_origin      3025..3160
                     /label=SV40 ori
                     /note="SV40 origin of replication"
     primer_bind     3087..3106
                     /label=SV40pro-F
                     /note="SV40 promoter/origin, forward primer"
     primer_bind     complement(3180..3199)
                     /label=T7
                     /note="T7 promoter, forward primer"
     promoter        complement(3181..3199)
                     /label=T7 promoter
                     /note="promoter for bacteriophage T7 RNA polymerase"
     primer_bind     complement(3209..3226)
                     /label=M13 Forward
                     /note="In lacZ gene. Also called M13-F20 or M13 (-21)
                     Forward"
     primer_bind     complement(3209..3225)
                     /label=M13 fwd
                     /note="common sequencing primer, one of multiple similar
                     variants"
     primer_bind     complement(3218..3240)
                     /label=M13/pUC Forward
                     /note="In lacZ gene"
     rep_origin      3367..3822
                     /direction=RIGHT
                     /label=f1 ori
                     /note="f1 bacteriophage origin of replication; arrow
                     indicates direction of (+) strand synthesis"
     primer_bind     complement(3454..3473)
                     /label=F1ori-R
                     /note="F1 origin, reverse primer"
     primer_bind     3664..3685
                     /label=F1ori-F
                     /note="F1 origin, forward primer"
     promoter        3848..3952
                     /gene="bla"
                     /label=AmpR promoter
     CDS             3953..4813
                     /codon_start=1
                     /gene="bla"
                     /product="beta-lactamase"
                     /label=AmpR
                     /note="confers resistance to ampicillin, carbenicillin, and
                     related antibiotics"
                     /translation="MSIQHFRVALIPFFAAFCLPVFAHPETLVKVKDAEDQLGARVGYI
                     ELDLNSGKILESFRPEERFPMMSTFKVLLCGAVLSRIDAGQEQLGRRIHYSQNDLVEYS
                     PVTEKHLTDGMTVRELCSAAITMSDNTAANLLLTTIGGPKELTAFLHNMGDHVTRLDRW
                     EPELNEAIPNDERDTTMPVAMATTLRKLLTGELLTLASRQQLIDWMEADKVAGPLLRSA
                     LPAGWFIADKSGAGERGSRGIIAALGPDGKPSRIVVIYTTGSQATMDERNRQIAEIGAS
                     LIKHW"
     primer_bind     complement(4171..4190)
                     /label=Amp-R
                     /note="Ampicillin resistance gene, reverse primer"
     rep_origin      4984..5572
                     /direction=RIGHT
                     /label=ori
                     /note="high-copy-number ColE1/pMB1/pBR322/pUC origin of
                     replication"
     primer_bind     5473..5492
                     /label=pBR322ori-F
                     /note="pBR322 origin, forward primer"
     primer_bind     5726..5743
                     /label=L4440
                     /note="L4440 vector, forward primer"
     protein_bind    5860..5881
                     /label=CAP binding site
                     /bound_moiety="E. coli catabolite activator protein"
                     /note="CAP binding activates transcription in the presence
                     of cAMP."
     promoter        5896..5926
                     /label=lac promoter
                     /note="promoter for the E. coli lac operon"
     protein_bind    5934..5950
                     /label=lac operator
                     /bound_moiety="lac repressor encoded by lacI"
                     /note="The lac repressor binds to the lac operator to
                     inhibit transcription in E. coli. This inhibition can be
                     relieved by adding lactose or
                     isopropyl-beta-D-thiogalactopyranoside (IPTG)."
     primer_bind     5939..5961
                     /label=M13/pUC Reverse
                     /note="In lacZ gene"
     primer_bind     5958..5974
                     /label=M13 rev
                     /note="common sequencing primer, one of multiple similar
                     variants"
     primer_bind     5958..5974
                     /label=M13 Reverse
                     /note="In lacZ gene. Also called M13-rev"
     primer_bind     5993..6013
                     /label=T3
                     /note="T3 promoter, forward primer"
     promoter        5995..6013
                     /label=T3 promoter
                     /note="promoter for bacteriophage T3 RNA polymerase"
     promoter        6041..6267
                     /label=RSV promoter
                     /note="Rous sarcoma virus enhancer/promoter"
     LTR             6268..6448
                     /label=5' LTR (truncated)
                     /note="truncated 5' long terminal repeat (LTR) from HIV-1"
     misc_feature    6495..6620
                     /label=HIV-1 Psi
                     /note="packaging signal of human immunodeficiency virus
                     type 1"
     misc_feature    7113..7346
                     /label=RRE
                     /note="The Rev response element (RRE) of HIV-1 allows for
                     Rev-dependent mRNA export from the nucleus to the
                     cytoplasm."
     CDS             7531..7575
                     /codon_start=1
                     /product="antigenic peptide corresponding to amino acids
                     655 to 669 of the HIV envelope protein gp41 (Lutje Hulsik
                     et al., 2013)"
                     /label=gp41 peptide
                     /note="recognized by the 2H10 single-chain llama nanobody"
                     /translation="KNEQELLELDKWASL"
     promoter        7753..7993
                     /label=U6 promoter
                     /note="RNA polymerase III promoter for human U6 snRNA"
     primer_bind     7753..7773
                     /label=hU6-F
                     /note="Human U6 promoter, forward primer"
     primer_bind     7924..7943
                     /label=LKO.1 5'
                     /note="Human U6 promoter, forward primer"
     misc_RNA        8023..8098
                     /label=gRNA scaffold
                     /note="guide RNA scaffold for the Streptococcus pyogenes
                     CRISPR/Cas9 system"
     misc_feature    8154..8271
                     /label=cPPT/CTS
                     /note="central polypurine tract and central termination
                     sequence of HIV-1"
ORIGIN
        1 cccgggtgca aagatggata aagttttaaa cagagaggaa tctttgcagc taatggacct
       61 tctaggtctt gaaaggagtg ggaattggct ccggtgcccg tcagtgggca gagcgcacat
      121 cgcccacagt ccccgagaag ttggggggag gggtcggcaa ttgatccggt gcctagagaa
      181 ggtggcgcgg ggtaaactgg gaaagtgatg tcgtgtactg gctccgcctt tttcccgagg
      241 gtgggggaga accgtatata agtgcagtag tcgccgtgaa cgttcttttt cgcaacgggt
      301 ttgccgccag aacacaggta agtgccgtgt gtggttcccg cgggcctggc ctctttacgg
      361 gttatggccc ttgcgtgcct tgaattactt ccacctggct gcagtacgtg attcttgatc
      421 ccgagcttcg ggttggaagt gggtgggaga gttcgaggcc ttgcgcttaa ggagcccctt
      481 cgcctcgtgc ttgagttgag gcctggcctg ggcgctgggg ccgccgcgtg cgaatctggt
      541 ggcaccttcg cgcctgtctc gctgctttcg ataagtctct agccatttaa aatttttgat
      601 gacctgctgc gacgcttttt ttctggcaag atagtcttgt aaatgcgggc caagatctgc
      661 acactggtat ttcggttttt ggggccgcgg gcggcgacgg ggcccgtgcg tcccagcgca
      721 catgttcggc gaggcggggc ctgcgagcgc ggccaccgag aatcggacgg gggtagtctc
      781 aagctggccg gcctgctctg gtgcctggcc tcgcgccgcc gtgtatcgcc ccgccctggg
      841 cggcaaggct ggcccggtcg gcaccagttg cgtgagcgga aagatggccg cttcccggcc
      901 ctgctgcagg gagctcaaaa tggaggacgc ggcgctcggg agagcgggcg ggtgagtcac
      961 ccacacaaag gaaaagggcc tttccgtcct cagccgtcgc ttcatgtgac tccacggagt
     1021 accgggcgcc gtccaggcac ctcgattagt tctcgagctt ttggagtacg tcgtctttag
     1081 gttgggggga ggggttttat gcgatggagt ttccccacac tgagtgggtg gagactgaag
     1141 ttaggccagc ttggcacttg atgtaattct ccttggaatt tgcccttttt gagtttggat
     1201 cttggttcat tctcaagcct cagacagtgg ttcaaagttt ttttcttcca tttcaggtgt
     1261 cgtgacgtac ggccaccatg accgagtaca agcccacggt gcgcctcgcc acccgcgacg
     1321 acgtccccag ggccgtacgc accctcgccg ccgcgttcgc cgactacccc gccacgcgcc
     1381 acaccgtcga tccggaccgc cacatcgagc gggtcaccga gctgcaagaa ctcttcctca
     1441 cgcgcgtcgg gctcgacatc ggcaaggtgt gggtcgcgga cgacggcgcc gccgtggcgg
     1501 tctggaccac gccggagagc gtcgaagcgg gggcggtgtt cgccgagatc ggcccgcgca
     1561 tggccgagtt gagcggttcc cggctggccg cgcagcaaca gatggaaggc ctcctggcgc
     1621 cgcaccggcc caaggagccc gcgtggttcc tggccaccgt cggagtctcg cccgaccacc
     1681 agggcaaggg tctgggcagc gccgtcgtgc tccccggagt ggaggcggcc gagcgcgccg
     1741 gggtgcccgc cttcctggag acctccgcgc cccgcaacct ccccttctac gagcggctcg
     1801 gcttcaccgt caccgccgac gtcgaggtgc ccgaaggacc gcgcacctgg tgcatgaccc
     1861 gcaagcccgg tgcctgaacg cgttaagtcg acaatcaacc tctggattac aaaatttgtg
     1921 aaagattgac tggtattctt aactatgttg ctccttttac gctatgtgga tacgctgctt
     1981 taatgccttt gtatcatgct attgcttccc gtatggcttt cattttctcc tccttgtata
     2041 aatcctggtt gctgtctctt tatgaggagt tgtggcccgt tgtcaggcaa cgtggcgtgg
     2101 tgtgcactgt gtttgctgac gcaaccccca ctggttgggg cattgccacc acctgtcagc
     2161 tcctttccgg gactttcgct ttccccctcc ctattgccac ggcggaactc atcgccgcct
     2221 gccttgcccg ctgctggaca ggggctcggc tgttgggcac tgacaattcc gtggtgttgt
     2281 cggggaaatc atcgtccttt ccttggctgc tcgcctgtgt tgccacctgg attctgcgcg
     2341 ggacgtcctt ctgctacgtc ccttcggccc tcaatccagc ggaccttcct tcccgcggcc
     2401 tgctgccggc tctgcggcct cttccgcgtc ttcgccttcg ccctcagacg agtcggatct
     2461 ccctttgggc cgcctccccg cgtcgacttt aagaccaatg acttacaagg cagctgtaga
     2521 tcttagccac tttttaaaag aaaagggggg actggaaggg ctaattcact cccaacgaag
     2581 acaagatctg ctttttgctt gtactgggtc tctctggtta gaccagatct gagcctggga
     2641 gctctctggc taactaggga acccactgct taagcctcaa taaagcttgc cttgagtgct
     2701 tcaagtagtg tgtgcccgtc tgttgtgtga ctctggtaac tagagatccc tcagaccctt
     2761 ttagtcagtg tggaaaatct ctagcagtac gtatagtagt tcatgtcatc ttattattca
     2821 gtatttataa cttgcaaaga aatgaatatc agagagtgag aggaacttgt ttattgcagc
     2881 ttataatggt tacaaataaa gcaatagcat cacaaatttc acaaataaag catttttttc
     2941 actgcattct agttgtggtt tgtccaaact catcaatgta tcttatcatg tctggctcta
     3001 gctatcccgc ccctaactcc gcccatcccg cccctaactc cgcccagttc cgcccattct
     3061 ccgccccatg gctgactaat tttttttatt tatgcagagg ccgaggccgc ctcggcctct
     3121 gagctattcc agaagtagtg aggaggcttt tttggaggcc tagggacgta cccaattcgc
     3181 cctatagtga gtcgtattac gcgcgctcac tggccgtcgt tttacaacgt cgtgactggg
     3241 aaaaccctgg cgttacccaa cttaatcgcc ttgcagcaca tccccctttc gccagctggc
     3301 gtaatagcga agaggcccgc accgatcgcc cttcccaaca gttgcgcagc ctgaatggcg
     3361 aatgggnnnn nnnnnnnnnn nnnnnnnnnn nnnnnnnnnn nnnnnnnnnn nnnnnnnnnn
     3421 nnnnnnnnnn nnnnnnnnnn nnnnnnnnnn nnnnnnnnnn nnnnnnnnnn nnnnnnnnnn
     3481 nnnnnnnnnn cnnnnnnnnn nnnnnnnnnn nnnnnnnnnn nnnnnnnnnn nnnnnnnnnn
     3541 nnnnnnnnnn nnnnnnnnnn nnnnnnnnnn nnnnnnnnnn nnannnnnnn nnnnnnnnnn
     3601 nnnnnnnnnn nnnnnnnnnn nnnnnnnnnn nncctttgac gttggagtcc acgttcttta
     3661 atagtggact cttgttccaa actggaacaa cactcaaccc tatctcggtc tattcttttg
     3721 atttataagg gattttgccg atttcggcct attggttaaa aaatgagctg atttaacaaa
     3781 aatttaacgc gaattttaac aaaatattaa cgcttacaat ttaggtggca cttttcgggg
     3841 aaatgtgcgc ggaaccccta tttgtttatt tttctaaata cattcaaata tgtatccgct
     3901 catgagacaa taaccctgat aaatgcttca ataatattga aaaaggaaga gtatgagtat
     3961 tcaacatttc cgtgtcgccc ttattccctt ttttgcggca ttttgccttc ctgtttttgc
     4021 tcacccagaa acgctggtga aagtaaaaga tgctgaagat cagttgggtg cacgagtggg
     4081 ttacatcgaa ctggatctca acagcggtaa gatccttgag agttttcgcc ccgaagaacg
     4141 ttttccaatg atgagcactt ttaaagttct gctatgtggc gcggtattat cccgtattga
     4201 cgccgggcaa gagcaactcg gtcgccgcat acactattct cagaatgact tggttgagta
     4261 ctcaccagtc acagaaaagc atcttacgga tggcatgaca gtaagagaat tatgcagtgc
     4321 tgccataacc atgagtgata acactgcggc caacttactt ctgacaacga tcggaggacc
     4381 gaaggagcta accgcttttt tgcacaacat gggggatcat gtaactcgcc ttgatcgttg
     4441 ggaaccggag ctgaatgaag ccataccaaa cgacgagcgt gacaccacga tgcctgtagc
     4501 aatggcaaca acgttgcgca aactattaac tggcgaacta cttactctag cttcccggca
     4561 acaattaata gactggatgg aggcggataa agttgcagga ccacttctgc gctcggccct
     4621 tccggctggc tggtttattg ctgataaatc tggagccggt gagcgtgggt ctcgcggtat
     4681 cattgcagca ctggggccag atggtaagcc ctcccgtatc gtagttatct acacgacggg
     4741 gagtcaggca actatggatg aacgaaatag acagatcgct gagataggtg cctcactgat
     4801 taagcattgg taactgtcag accaagttta ctcatatata ctttagattg atttaaaact
     4861 tcatttttaa tttaaaagga tctaggtgaa gatccttttt gataatctca tgaccaaaat
     4921 cccttaacgt gagttttcgt tccactgagc gtcagacccc gtagaaaaga tcaaaggatc
     4981 ttcttgagat cctttttttc tgcgcgtaat ctgctgcttg caaacaaaaa aaccaccgct
     5041 accagcggtg gtttgtttgc cggatcaaga gctaccaact ctttttccga aggtaactgg
     5101 cttcagcaga gcgcagatac caaatactgt tcttctagtg tagccgtagt taggccacca
     5161 cttcaagaac tctgtagcac cgcctacata cctcgctctg ctaatcctgt taccagtggc
     5221 tgctgccagt ggcgataagt cgtgtcttac cgggttggac tcaagacgat agttaccgga
     5281 taaggcgcag cggtcgggct gaacgggggg ttcgtgcaca cagcccagct tggagcgaac
     5341 gacctacacc gaactgagat acctacagcg tgagctatga gaaagcgcca cgcttcccga
     5401 agggagaaag gcggacaggt atccggtaag cggcagggtc ggaacaggag agcgcacgag
     5461 ggagcttcca gggggaaacg cctggtatct ttatagtcct gtcgggtttc gccacctctg
     5521 acttgagcgt cgatttttgt gatgctcgtc aggggggcgg agcctatgga aaaacgccag
     5581 caacgcggcc tttttacggt tcctggcctt ttgctggcct tttgctcaca tgttctttcc
     5641 tgcgttatcc cctgattctg tggataaccg tattaccgcc tttgagtgag ctgataccgc
     5701 tcgccgcagc cgaacgaccg agcgcagcga gtcagtgagc gaggaagcgg aagagcgccc
     5761 aatacgcaaa ccgcctctcc ccgcgcgttg gccgattcat taatgcagct ggcacgacag
     5821 gtttcccgac tggaaagcgg gcagtgagcg caacgcaatt aatgtgagtt agctcactca
     5881 ttaggcaccc caggctttac actttatgct tccggctcgt atgttgtgtg gaattgtgag
     5941 cggataacaa tttcacacag gaaacagcta tgaccatgat tacgccaagc gcgcaattaa
     6001 ccctcactaa agggaacaaa agctggagct gcaagcttaa tgtagtctta tgcaatactc
     6061 ttgtagtctt gcaacatggt aacgatgagt tagcaacatg ccttacaagg agagaaaaag
     6121 caccgtgcat gccgattggt ggaagtaagg tggtacgatc gtgccttatt aggaaggcaa
     6181 cagacgggtc tgacatggat tggacgaacc actgaattgc cgcattgcag agatattgta
     6241 tttaagtgcc tagctcgata cataaacggg tctctctggt tagaccagat ctgagcctgg
     6301 gagctctctg gctaactagg gaacccactg cttaagcctc aataaagctt gccttgagtg
     6361 cttcaagtag tgtgtgcccg tctgttgtgt gactctggta actagagatc cctcagaccc
     6421 ttttagtcag tgtggaaaat ctctagcagt ggcgcccgaa cagggacttg aaagcgaaag
     6481 ggaaaccaga ggagctctct cgacgcagga ctcggcttgc tgaagcgcgc acggcaagag
     6541 gcgaggggcg gcgactggtg agtacgccaa aaattttgac tagcggaggc tagaaggaga
     6601 gagatgggtg cgagagcgtc agtattaagc gggggagaat tagatcgcga tgggaaaaaa
     6661 ttcggttaag gccaggggga aagaaaaaat ataaattaaa acatatagta tgggcaagca
     6721 gggagctaga acgattcgca gttaatcctg gcctgttaga aacatcagaa ggctgtagac
     6781 aaatactggg acagctacaa ccatcccttc agacaggatc agaagaactt agatcattat
     6841 ataatacagt agcaaccctc tattgtgtgc atcaaaggat agagataaaa gacaccaagg
     6901 aagctttaga caagatagag gaagagcaaa acaaaagtaa gaccaccgca cagcaagcgg
     6961 ccgctgatct tcagacctgg aggaggagat atgagggaca attggagaag tgaattatat
     7021 aaatataaag tagtaaaaat tgaaccatta ggagtagcac ccaccaaggc aaagagaaga
     7081 gtggtgcaga gagaaaaaag agcagtggga ataggagctt tgttccttgg gttcttggga
     7141 gcagcaggaa gcactatggg cgcagcgtca atgacgctga cggtacaggc cagacaatta
     7201 ttgtctggta tagtgcagca gcagaacaat ttgctgaggg ctattgaggc gcaacagcat
     7261 ctgttgcaac tcacagtctg gggcatcaag cagctccagg caagaatcct ggctgtggaa
     7321 agatacctaa aggatcaaca gctcctgggg atttggggtt gctctggaaa actcatttgc
     7381 accactgctg tgccttggaa tgctagttgg agtaataaat ctctggaaca gatttggaat
     7441 cacacgacct ggatggagtg ggacagagaa attaacaatt acacaagctt aatacactcc
     7501 ttaattgaag aatcgcaaaa ccagcaagaa aagaatgaac aagaattatt ggaattagat
     7561 aaatgggcaa gtttgtggaa ttggtttaac ataacaaatt ggctgtggta tataaaatta
     7621 ttcataatga tagtaggagg cttggtaggt ttaagaatag tttttgctgt actttctata
     7681 gtgaatagag ttaggcaggg atattcacca ttatcgtttc agacccacct cccaaccccg
     7741 aggggaccca gagagggcct atttcccatg attccttcat atttgcatat acgatacaag
     7801 gctgttagag agataattag aattaatttg actgtaaaca caaagatatt agtacaaaat
     7861 acgtgacgta gaaagtaata atttcttggg tagtttgcag ttttaaaatt atgttttaaa
     7921 atggactatc atatgcttac cgtaacttga aagtatttcg atttcttggc tttatatatc
     7981 ttgtggaaag gacgaaacac cggcatacat agaagatcac aggttttaga gctagaaata
     8041 gcaagttaaa ataaggctag tccgttatca acttgaaaaa gtggcaccga gtcggtgctt
     8101 ttttaagctt ggcgtaacta gatcttgaga caaatggcag tattcatcca caattttaaa
     8161 agaaaagggg ggattggggg gtacagtgca ggggaaagaa tagtagacat aatagcaaca
     8221 gacatacaaa ctaaagaatt acaaaaacaa attacaaaaa ttcaaaattt tcgggtttat
     8281 tacagggaca gcagagatcc actttggcgc cggctcgagg ggg
//
