[The description below was written by a language model from this plasmid's Addgene catalogue record and the feature table of its GenBank file.]
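Description:
CHEK2 gRNA (BRDN0001145828) is a third-generation lentiviral guide RNA plasmid built on the lentiGuide-Puro backbone, designed to direct Streptococcus pyogenes Cas9 to the human checkpoint kinase gene CHEK2. The 8.3 kb circular construct is propagated in E. coli through a high-copy ColE1/pUC-type origin with ampicillin selection (beta-lactamase). It also retains an f1 origin, an SV40 origin and leftover cloning-vector elements such as lac, T7 and T3 promoter sequences, which play no role in guide delivery.

The lentiviral cassette is framed by an RSV promoter fused to a truncated HIV-1 5' LTR, which makes genomic RNA production Tat-independent, and a self-inactivating 3' LTR with a U3 deletion followed by an SV40 polyadenylation signal. Between the LTRs lie the Psi packaging signal, the Rev response element for nuclear export of the full-length transcript, and the cPPT/CTS, which aids nuclear import of the proviral DNA. The payload consists of two expression units. A human U6 RNA polymerase III promoter drives the CHEK2-specific spacer joined to the S. pyogenes gRNA scaffold. Separately, the EF-1-alpha promoter with its intron A drives puromycin N-acetyltransferase, and a WPRE enhances expression of that transcript, allowing puromycin selection of transduced mammalian cells.

The guide was designed against several CHEK2 reference transcripts and belongs to a human kinome gRNA collection. The plasmid does not encode Cas9, so it must be paired with a separate Cas9 vector or used in cells that already express the nuclease, typically for CHEK2 knockout experiments.
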