Addgene plasmid #76489: CHEK2 gRNA (BRDN0001145828)
Purpose: 3rd generation lentiviral gRNA plasmid targeting human CHEK2
Depositing lab: John Doench & David Root. Depositing organization: Broad Institute. Publication: Optimized sgRNA design to maximize activity and minimize off-target effects of CRISPR-Cas9. Doench JG, Fusi N, Sullender M, Hegde M, Vaimberg EW, Donovan KF, Smith I, Tothova Z, Wilen C, Orchard R, Virgin HW, Listgarten J, Root DE. Nat Biotechnol. 2016 Jan 18. doi: 10.1038/nbt.3437. PubMed 26780180.
Backbone
  Vector backbone: lentiGuide-Puro
  Backbone manufacturer: Zhang Lab (Addgene plasmid # 52963)
  Vector type: Mammalian Expression, Lentiviral, CRISPR
  Selectable markers: Puromycin
Growth in bacteria
  Bacterial resistance: Ampicillin, 100 μg/mL
  Growth temperature: 37°C
  Growth strain: DH5alpha
  Copy number: High Copy
Gene/Insert
  Gene/Insert name: CHEK2 (alt names: CHEK2; NM_001005735.1)
  gRNA/shRNA sequence: GCATACATAGAAGATCACAG
  Species: H. sapiens (human)
  Entrez Gene: CHEK2 (a.k.a. CDS1, CHK2, HuCds1, LFS2, PP1425, RAD53, TPDS4, hCds1)
  Promoter: hU6
  Cloning method: Unknown
  Sequencing primers: 5′ U6-F; 3′ pS2-R
Terms and licenses: Academic/Nonprofit Terms; Industry Terms: Not Available to Industry
Depositor comments: The gRNA was designed to target the following Genbank reference sequence(s): NM_001005735.1,NM_007194.3,NM_145862.2. Note that this plasmid does NOT contain Cas9. It should be used in conjunction with lentiCas9-Blast (Addgene #52962) or otherwise with cell lines already expressing Cas9. Browse the full kinome gRNA library at http://www.addgene.org/pooled-library/broadgpp-human-kinome/ or visit http://www.broadinstitute.org/rnai/public/ for detailed protocols and information.
How to cite: CHEK2 gRNA (BRDN0001145828) was a gift from John Doench & David Root (Addgene plasmid # 76489 ; http://n2t.net/addgene:76489 ; RRID:Addgene_76489)
