>Addgene plasmid #76489 | CHEK2 gRNA (BRDN0001145828) | depositor partial sequence | sequence record 143949 | Target Sequence
GCATACATAGAAGATCACAG
