>Addgene plasmid #76489 | CHEK2 gRNA (BRDN0001145828) | addgene partial sequence | sequence record 185937 | hU6-F
AGAAAGTAATAATTTCTTGGGTAGTTTGCAGTTTTAAAATTATGTTTTAAAATGGACTATCATATGCTTA
CCGTAACTTGAAAGTATTTCGATTTCTTGGCTTTATATATCTTGTGGAAAGGACGAAACACCGGCATACA
TAGAAGATCACAGGTTTTAGAGCTAGAAATAGCAAGTTAAAATAAGGCTAGTCCGTTATCAACTTGAAAA
AGTGGCACCGAGTCGGTGCTTTTTTAAGCTTGGCGTAACTAGATCTTGAGACAAATGGCAGTATTCATCC
ACAATTTTAAAAGAAAAGGGGGGATTGGGGGGTACAGTGCAGGGGAAAGAATAGTAGACATAATAGCAAC
AGACATACAAACTAAAGAATTACAAAAACAAATTACAAAAATTCAAAATTTTCGGGTTTATTACAGGGAC
AGCAGAGATCCACTTTGGCGCCGGCTCGAGGGGGCCCGGGTGCAAAGATGGATAAAGTTTTAAACAGAGA
GGAATCTTTGCAGCTAATGGACCTTCTAGGTCTTGAAAGGAGTGGGAATTGGCTCCGGTGCCCGTCAGTG
GGCAGAGCGC
